Addgene plasmid #154962: pcDNA3.1-ACE2-GFP
Purpose: pcDNA3.1-ACE2-GFP
Depositing lab: Utpal Pajvani. Depositing organization: Columbia University. Publication: Angiotensin converting enzyme 2 is a novel target of the gamma-secretase complex. Bartolome A, Liang J, Wang P, Ho DD, Pajvani UB. Sci Rep. 2021 May 7;11(1):9803. doi: 10.1038/s41598-021-89379-x. PubMed 33963249.
Backbone
  Vector backbone: pcDNA3.1(-)
  Backbone size w/o insert (bp): 5428
  Modifications to backbone: Addgene 1786: replaced C9 c-terminal tag for EGFP
  Vector type: Mammalian Expression
Growth in bacteria
  Bacterial resistance: Ampicillin, 100 μg/mL
  Growth temperature: 37°C
  Growth strain: DH5alpha
  Copy number: High Copy
Gene/Insert
  Gene/Insert name: ACE2-GFP
  Species: H. sapiens (human)
  Insert size (bp): 3141
  GenBank ID: NM_021804
  Entrez Gene: ACE2 (a.k.a. ACEH)
  Tag / fusion protein: EGFP (C terminal on insert)
  Cloning method: Restriction Enzyme; 5′ cloning site Kpni (not destroyed); 3′ cloning site AflII (not destroyed)
  Sequencing primers: 5′ unknown
Resource information
  A portion of this plasmid was derived from a plasmid made by: Addgene 1786
Terms and licenses: Academic/Nonprofit Terms; Industry Terms: Not Available to Industry
How to cite: pcDNA3.1-ACE2-GFP was a gift from Utpal Pajvani (Addgene plasmid # 154962 ; http://n2t.net/addgene:154962 ; RRID:Addgene_154962)
