[The description below was written by a language model from this plasmid's Addgene catalogue record and pLannotate feature annotations shown in this document.]
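Description:
pcDNA3.1-ACE2-GFP is a mammalian expression plasmid built on the pcDNA3.1(-) backbone that encodes human angiotensin-converting enzyme 2 (ACE2) fused at its C terminus to EGFP. It was derived from an earlier ACE2 expression plasmid by replacing that construct's C-terminal C9 epitope tag with EGFP, and the fusion insert sits between KpnI and AflII sites that were both preserved. In the sequenced record (about 8.5 kb) the ACE2 coding sequence is followed almost immediately by the EGFP coding sequence. Transcription is driven by the human cytomegalovirus immediate-early enhancer and promoter and terminated by the bovine growth hormone polyadenylation signal. A T7 promoter lies just upstream of the insert and could in principle be used for in vitro transcription or as a sequencing primer site.

In bacteria the plasmid replicates from a high-copy ColE1/pUC-type origin and is selected with ampicillin through the β-lactamase gene. An f1 origin is also present, allowing single-stranded DNA production. For mammalian cells, a separate SV40 early promoter drives the Tn5 neomycin phosphotransferase gene with an SV40 polyadenylation signal, so stable transfectants can be selected with G418. The short annotated fragments, including the truncated HIV-1 LTR, ble, lacI, bom and lac promoter/operator pieces, look like backbone remnants or incidental sequence matches rather than functional modules.

The record gives no purpose beyond the plasmid's name. The design suits transient or stable expression of fluorescently labelled ACE2 for following its localisation, trafficking or processing. The associated publication identifies ACE2 as a target of the gamma-secretase complex, and a C-terminal tag would be useful for tracking C-terminal cleavage fragments in that setting.
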