Features (pLannotate 1.2.2; 21 found; start..end, strand, type, name):
      1..380     +  enhancer       CMV enhancer: human cytomegalovirus immediate early enhancer
    381..584     +  promoter       CMV promoter: human cytomegalovirus (CMV) immediate early promoter
    580..613     +  LTR            5' LTR (truncated) (fragment): truncated 5' long terminal repeat (LTR) from HIV-1
    629..647     +  promoter       T7 promoter: promoter for bacteriophage T7 RNA polymerase
    689..3103    +  CDS            ACE2: ACE2_HUMAN - Experimental evidence at protein level: Swiss-Prot protein existence level 1. [Isoform 2]: (Microbial infection) Non-functional as a receptor for human coronavirus SARS-CoV-2. From Homo sapiens (Human).
   3110..3829    +  CDS            EGFP: the original enhanced GFP (Yang et al., 1996) mammalian codon-optimized
   3876..4100    +  polyA_signal   bGH poly(A) signal: bovine growth hormone polyadenylation signal
   4104..4125    +  promoter       SV40 promoter (fragment): SV40 enhancer and early promoter
   4146..4574    +  rep_origin     f1 ori (sequence partly withheld): f1 bacteriophage origin of replication; arrow indicates direction of (+) strand synthesis
   4588..4917    +  promoter       SV40 promoter: SV40 enhancer and early promoter
   4984..5776    +  CDS            NeoR/KanR: aminoglycoside phosphotransferase from Tn5; aph(3')-II (or nptII); confers resistance to neomycin, kanamycin, and G418 (Geneticin®)
   5797..5955    +  CDS            ble (fragment): BLE_KLEPN - Experimental evidence at protein level: Swiss-Prot protein existence level 1. Binding protein with a strong affinity to the bleomycin family of antibiotics. Binds to CL990; an antimitotic-antibiotic compound. From Klebsiella pneumoniae.
   5950..6071    +  polyA_signal   SV40 poly(A) signal: SV40 polyadenylation signal
   6144..6160    -  protein_bind   lac operator: The lac repressor binds to the lac operator to inhibit transcription in E. coli. This inhibition can be relieved by adding lactose or isopropyl-β-D-thiogalactopyranoside (IPTG). lac repressor encoded by lacI
   6168..6198    -  promoter       lac promoter: promoter for the E. coli lac operon
   6213..6234    -  protein_bind   CAP binding site: CAP binding activates transcription in the presence of cAMP. E. coli catabolite activator protein
   6247..6339    -  CDS            lacI (fragment): lac repressor; lacI; The lac repressor binds to the lac operator to inhibit transcription in E. coli. This inhibition can be relieved by adding lactose or isopropyl-β-D-thiogalactopyranoside (IPTG).
   6522..7110    -  rep_origin     ori: high-copy-number ColE1/pMB1/pBR322/pUC origin of replication
   7281..8141    -  CDS            AmpR: β-lactamase; bla; confers resistance to ampicillin, carbenicillin, and related antibiotics
   8142..8246    -  promoter       AmpR promoter: bla
   8305..8357    -  misc_feature   bom (fragment): basis of mobility region from pBR322
>Addgene plasmid #154962 | pcDNA3.1-ACE2-GFP | addgene full sequence | sequence record 305331 | Addgene NGS Result
GACATTGATTATTGACTAGTTATTAATAGTAATCAATTACGGGGTCATTAGTTCATAGCCCATATATGGA
GTTCCGCGTTACATAACTTACGGTAAATGGCCCGCCTGGCTGACCGCCCAACGACCCCCGCCCATTGACG
TCAATAATGACGTATGTTCCCATAGTAACGCCAATAGGGACTTTCCATTGACGTCAATGGGTGGAGTATT
TACGGTAAACTGCCCACTTGGCAGTACATCAAGTGTATCATATGCCAAGTACGCCCCCTATTGACGTCAA
TGACGGTAAATGGCCCGCCTGGCATTATGCCCAGTACATGACCTTATGGGACTTTCCTACTTGGCAGTAC
ATCTACGTATTAGTCATCGCTATTACCATGGTGATGCGGTTTTGGCAGTACATCAATGGGCGTGGATAGC
GGTTTGACTCACGGGGATTTCCAAGTCTCCACCCCATTGACGTCAATGGGAGTTTGTTTTGGCACCAAAA
TCAACGGGACTTTCCAAAATGTCGTAACAACTCCGCCCCATTGACGCAAATGGGCGGTAGGCGTGTACGG
TGGGAGGTCTATATAAGCAGAGCTCTCTGGCTAACTAGAGAACCCACTGCTTACTGGCTTATCGAAATTA
ATACGACTCACTATAGGGAGACCCAAGCTGGCTAGCGTTTAAACGGGCCCTCTAGACCATGTCAAGCTCT
TCCTGGCTCCTTCTCAGCCTTGTTGCTGTAACTGCTGCTCAGTCCACCATTGAGGAACAGGCCAAGACAT
TTTTGGACAAGTTTAACCACGAAGCCGAAGACCTGTTCTATCAAAGTTCACTTGCTTCTTGGAATTATAA
CACCAATATTACTGAAGAGAATGTCCAAAACATGAATAATGCTGGGGACAAATGGTCTGCCTTTTTAAAG
GAACAGTCCACACTTGCCCAAATGTATCCACTACAAGAAATTCAGAATCTCACAGTCAAGCTTCAGCTGC
AGGCTCTTCAGCAAAATGGGTCTTCAGTGCTCTCAGAAGACAAGAGCAAACGGTTGAACACAATTCTAAA
TACAATGAGCACCATCTACAGTACTGGAAAAGTTTGTAACCCAGATAATCCACAAGAATGCTTATTACTT
GAACCAGGTTTGAATGAAATAATGGCAAACAGTTTAGACTACAATGAGAGGCTCTGGGCTTGGGAAAGCT
GGAGATCTGAGGTCGGCAAGCAGCTGAGGCCATTATATGAAGAGTATGTGGTCTTGAAAAATGAGATGGC
AAGAGCAAATCATTATGAGGACTATGGGGATTATTGGAGAGGAGACTATGAAGTAAATGGGGTAGATGGC
TATGACTACAGCCGCGGCCAGTTGATTGAAGATGTGGAACATACCTTTGAAGAGATTAAACCATTATATG
AACATCTTCATGCCTATGTGAGGGCAAAGTTGATGAATGCCTATCCTTCCTATATCAGTCCAATTGGATG
CCTCCCTGCTCATTTGCTTGGTGATATGTGGGGTAGATTTTGGACAAATCTGTACTCTTTGACAGTTCCC
TTTGGACAGAAACCAAACATAGATGTTACTGATGCAATGGTGGACCAGGCCTGGGATGCACAGAGAATAT
TCAAGGAGGCCGAGAAGTTCTTTGTATCTGTTGGTCTTCCTAATATGACTCAAGGATTCTGGGAAAATTC
CATGCTAACGGACCCAGGAAATGTTCAGAAAGCAGTCTGCCATCCCACAGCTTGGGACCTGGGGAAGGGC
GACTTCAGGATCCTTATGTGCACAAAGGTGACAATGGACGACTTCCTGACAGCTCATCATGAGATGGGGC
ATATCCAGTATGATATGGCATATGCTGCACAACCTTTTCTGCTAAGAAATGGAGCTAATGAAGGATTCCA
TGAAGCTGTTGGGGAAATCATGTCACTTTCTGCAGCCACACCTAAGCATTTAAAATCCATTGGTCTTCTG
TCACCCGATTTTCAAGAAGACAATGAAACAGAAATAAACTTCCTGCTCAAACAAGCACTCACGATTGTTG
GGACTCTGCCATTTACTTACATGTTAGAGAAGTGGAGGTGGATGGTCTTTAAAGGGGAAATTCCCAAAGA
CCAGTGGATGAAAAAGTGGTGGGAGATGAAGCGAGAGATAGTTGGGGTGGTGGAACCTGTGCCCCATGAT
GAAACATACTGTGACCCCGCATCTCTGTTCCATGTTTCTAATGATTACTCATTCATTCGATATTACACAA
GGACCCTTTACCAATTCCAGTTTCAAGAAGCACTTTGTCAAGCAGCTAAACATGAAGGCCCTCTGCACAA
ATGTGACATCTCAAACTCTACAGAAGCTGGACAGAAACTGTTCAATATGCTGAGGCTTGGAAAATCAGAA
CCCTGGACCCTAGCATTGGAAAATGTTGTAGGAGCAAAGAACATGAATGTAAGGCCACTGCTCAACTACT
TTGAGCCCTTATTTACCTGGCTGAAAGACCAGAACAAGAATTCTTTTGTGGGATGGAGTACCGACTGGAG
TCCATATGCAGACCAAAGCATCAAAGTGAGGATAAGCCTAAAATCAGCTCTTGGAGATAAAGCATATGAA
TGGAACGACAATGAAATGTACCTGTTCCGATCATCTGTTGCATATGCTATGAGGCAGTACTTTTTAAAAG
TAAAAAATCAGATGATTCTTTTTGGGGAGGAGGATGTGCGAGTGGCTAATTTGAAACCAAGAATCTCCTT
TAATTTCTTTGTCACTGCACCTAAAAATGTGTCTGATATCATTCCTAGAACTGAAGTTGAAAAGGCCATC
AGGATGTCCCGGAGCCGTATCAATGATGCTTTCCGTCTGAATGACAACAGCCTAGAGTTTCTGGGGATAC
AGCCAACACTTGGACCTCCTAACCAGCCCCCTGTTTCCATATGGCTGATTGTTTTTGGAGTTGTGATGGG
AGTGATAGTGGTTGGCATTGTCATCCTGATCTTCACTGGGATCAGAGATCGGAAGAAGAAAAATAAAGCA
AGAAGTGGAGAAAATCCTTATGCCTCCATCGATATTAGCAAAGGAGAAAATAATCCAGGATTCCAAAACA
CTGATGATGTTCAGACCTCCTTTGGTACCATGGTGAGCAAGGGCGAGGAGCTGTTCACCGGGGTGGTGCC
CATCCTGGTCGAGCTGGACGGCGACGTAAACGGCCACAAGTTCAGCGTGTCCGGCGAGGGCGAGGGCGAT
GCCACCTACGGCAAGCTGACCCTGAAGTTCATCTGCACCACCGGCAAGCTGCCCGTGCCCTGGCCCACCC
TCGTGACCACCCTGACCTACGGCGTGCAGTGCTTCAGCCGCTACCCCGACCACATGAAGCAGCACGACTT
CTTCAAGTCCGCCATGCCCGAAGGCTACGTCCAGGAGCGCACCATCTTCTTCAAGGACGACGGCAACTAC
AAGACCCGCGCCGAGGTGAAGTTCGAGGGCGACACCCTGGTGAACCGCATCGAGCTGAAGGGCATCGACT
TCAAGGAGGACGGCAACATCCTGGGGCACAAGCTGGAGTACAACTACAACAGCCACAACGTCTATATCAT
GGCCGACAAGCAGAAGAACGGCATCAAGGTGAACTTCAAGATCCGCCACAACATCGAGGACGGCAGCGTG
CAGCTCGCCGACCACTACCAGCAGAACACCCCCATCGGCGACGGCCCCGTGCTGCTGCCCGACAACCACT
ACCTGAGCACCCAGTCCGCCCTGAGCAAAGACCCCAACGAGAAGCGCGATCACATGGTCCTGCTGGAGTT
CGTGACCGCCGCCGGGATCACTCTCGGCATGGACGAGCTGTACAAGTAACTTAAGCTTGGATCCGCGTTA
AGTTTAAACCGCTGATCAGCCTCGACTGTGCCTTCTAGTTGCCAGCCATCTGTTGTTTGCCCCTCCCCCG
TGCCTTCCTTGACCCTGGAAGGTGCCACTCCCACTGTCCTTTCCTAATAAAATGAGGAAATTGCATCGCA
TTGTCTGAGTAGGTGTCATTCTATTCTGGGGGGTGGGGTGGGGCAGGACAGCAAGGGGGAGGATTGGGAA
GACAATAGCAGGCATGCTGGGGATGCGGTGGGCTCTATGGCTTCTGAGGCGGAAAGAACCAGCTGGGGCT
CTAGGGGGTATCCCC
[124 nt withheld, positions 4146-4269]
C
[91 nt withheld, positions 4271-4361]
A
[49 nt withheld, positions 4363-4411]
CCTTTGACGTTGGAGTCCACGTTCTTT
[37 nt withheld, positions 4439-4475]
ACCCTATCTCGGTCTATTCTTTTGATTTATAAGGGATTTTGCCGATTTCGGCCTATTGGTTAAAAAATGA
GCTGATTTAACAAAAATTTAACGCGAATTAATTCTGTGGAATGTGTGTCAGTTAGGGTGTGGAAAGTCCC
CAGGCTCCCCAGCAGGCAGAAGTATGCAAAGCATGCATCTCAATTAGTCAGCAACCAGGTGTGGAAAGTC
CCCAGGCTCCCCAGCAGGCAGAAGTATGCAAAGCATGCATCTCAATTAGTCAGCAACCATAGTCCCGCCC
CTAACTCCGCCCATCCCGCCCCTAACTCCGCCCAGTTCCGCCCATTCTCCGCCCCATGGCTGACTAATTT
TTTTTATTTATGCAGAGGCCGAGGCCGCCTCTGCCTCTGAGCTATTCCAGAAGTAGTGAGGAGGCTTTTT
TGGAGGCCTAGGCTTTTGCAAAAAGCTCCCGGGAGCTTGTATATCCATTTTCGGATCTGATCAAGAGACA
GGATGAGGATCGTTTCGCATGATTGAACAAGATGGATTGCACGCAGGTTCTCCGGCCGCTTGGGTGGAGA
GGCTATTCGGCTATGACTGGGCAACAGACAATCGGCTGCTCTGATGCCGCCGTGTTCCGGCTGTCAGCGC
AGGGGCGCCCGGTTCTTTTTGTCAAGACCGACCTGTCCGGTGCCCTGAATGAACTGCAGGACGAGGCAGC
GCGGCTATCGTGGCTGGCCACGACGGGCGTTCCTTGCGCAGCTGTGCTCGACGTTGTCACTGAAGCGGGA
AGGGACTGGCTGCTATTGGGCGAAGTGCCGGGGCAGGATCTCCTGTCATCTCACCTTGCTCCTGCCGAGA
AAGTATCCATCATGGCTGATGCAATGCGGCGGCTGCATACGCTTGATCCGGCTACCTGCCCATTCGACCA
CCAAGCGAAACATCGCATCGAGCGAGCACGTACTCGGATGGAAGCCGGTCTTGTCGATCAGGATGATCTG
GACGAAGAGCATCAGGGGCTCGCGCCAGCCGAACTGTTCGCCAGGCTCAAGGCGCGCATGCCCGACGGCG
AGGATCTCGTCGTGACCCATGGCGATGCCTGCTTGCCGAATATCATGGTGGAAAATGGCCGCTTTTCTGG
ATTCATCGACTGTGGCCGGCTGGGTGTGGCGGACCGCTATCAGGACATAGCGTTGGCTACCCGTGATATT
GCTGAAGAGCTTGGCGGCGAATGGGCTGACCGCTTCCTCGTGCTTTACGGTATCGCCGCTCCCGATTCGC
AGCGCATCGCCTTCTATCGCCTTCTTGACGAGTTCTTCTGAGCGGGACTCTGGGGTTCGAAATGACCGAC
CAAGCGACGCCCAACCTGCCATCACGAGATTTCGATTCCACCGCCGCCTTCTATGAAAGGTTGGGCTTCG
GAATCGTTTTCCGGGACGCCGGCTGGATGATCCTCCAGCGCGGGGATCTCATGCTGGAGTTCTTCGCCCA
CCCCAACTTGTTTATTGCAGCTTATAATGGTTACAAATAAAGCAATAGCATCACAAATTTCACAAATAAA
GCATTTTTTTCACTGCATTCTAGTTGTGGTTTGTCCAAACTCATCAATGTATCTTATCATGTCTGTATAC
CGTCGACCTCTAGCTAGAGCTTGGCGTAATCATGGTCATAGCTGTTTCCTGTGTGAAATTGTTATCCGCT
CACAATTCCACACAACATACGAGCCGGAAGCATAAAGTGTAAAGCCTGGGGTGCCTAATGAGTGAGCTAA
CTCACATTAATTGCGTTGCGCTCACTGCCCGCTTTCCAGTCGGGAAACCTGTCGTGCCAGCTGCATTAAT
GAATCGGCCAACGCGCGGGGAGAGGCGGTTTGCGTATTGGGCGCTCTTCCGCTTCCTCGCTCACTGACTC
GCTGCGCTCGGTCGTTCGGCTGCGGCGAGCGGTATCAGCTCACTCAAAGGCGGTAATACGGTTATCCACA
GAATCAGGGGATAACGCAGGAAAGAACATGTGAGCAAAAGGCCAGCAAAAGGCCAGGAACCGTAAAAAGG
CCGCGTTGCTGGCGTTTTTCCATAGGCTCCGCCCCCCTGACGAGCATCACAAAAATCGACGCTCAAGTCA
GAGGTGGCGAAACCCGACAGGACTATAAAGATACCAGGCGTTTCCCCCTGGAAGCTCCCTCGTGCGCTCT
CCTGTTCCGACCCTGCCGCTTACCGGATACCTGTCCGCCTTTCTCCCTTCGGGAAGCGTGGCGCTTTCTC
ATAGCTCACGCTGTAGGTATCTCAGTTCGGTGTAGGTCGTTCGCTCCAAGCTGGGCTGTGTGCACGAACC
CCCCGTTCAGCCCGACCGCTGCGCCTTATCCGGTAACTATCGTCTTGAGTCCAACCCGGTAAGACACGAC
TTATCGCCACTGGCAGCAGCCACTGGTAACAGGATTAGCAGAGCGAGGTATGTAGGCGGTGCTACAGAGT
TCTTGAAGTGGTGGCCTAACTACGGCTACACTAGAAGAACAGTATTTGGTATCTGCGCTCTGCTGAAGCC
AGTTACCTTCGGAAAAAGAGTTGGTAGCTCTTGATCCGGCAAACAAACCACCGCTGGTAGCGGTGGTTTT
TTTGTTTGCAAGCAGCAGATTACGCGCAGAAAAAAAGGATCTCAAGAAGATCCTTTGATCTTTTCTACGG
GGTCTGACGCTCAGTGGAACGAAAACTCACGTTAAGGGATTTTGGTCATGAGATTATCAAAAAGGATCTT
CACCTAGATCCTTTTAAATTAAAAATGAAGTTTTAAATCAATCTAAAGTATATATGAGTAAACTTGGTCT
GACAGTTACCAATGCTTAATCAGTGAGGCACCTATCTCAGCGATCTGTCTATTTCGTTCATCCATAGTTG
CCTGACTCCCCGTCGTGTAGATAACTACGATACGGGAGGGCTTACCATCTGGCCCCAGTGCTGCAATGAT
ACCGCGAGACCCACGCTCACCGGCTCCAGATTTATCAGCAATAAACCAGCCAGCCGGAAGGGCCGAGCGC
AGAAGTGGTCCTGCAACTTTATCCGCCTCCATCCAGTCTATTAATTGTTGCCGGGAAGCTAGAGTAAGTA
GTTCGCCAGTTAATAGTTTGCGCAACGTTGTTGCCATTGCTACAGGCATCGTGGTGTCACGCTCGTCGTT
TGGTATGGCTTCATTCAGCTCCGGTTCCCAACGATCAAGGCGAGTTACATGATCCCCCATGTTGTGCAAA
AAAGCGGTTAGCTCCTTCGGTCCTCCGATCGTTGTCAGAAGTAAGTTGGCCGCAGTGTTATCACTCATGG
TTATGGCAGCACTGCATAATTCTCTTACTGTCATGCCATCCGTAAGATGCTTTTCTGTGACTGGTGAGTA
CTCAACCAAGTCATTCTGAGAATAGTGTATGCGGCGACCGAGTTGCTCTTGCCCGGCGTCAATACGGGAT
AATACCGCGCCACATAGCAGAACTTTAAAAGTGCTCATCATTGGAAAACGTTCTTCGGGGCGAAAACTCT
CAAGGATCTTACCGCTGTTGAGATCCAGTTCGATGTAACCCACTCGTGCACCCAACTGATCTTCAGCATC
TTTTACTTTCACCAGCGTTTCTGGGTGAGCAAAAACAGGAAGGCAAAATGCCGCAAAAAAGGGAATAAGG
GCGACACGGAAATGTTGAATACTCATACTCTTCCTTTTTCAATATTATTGAAGCATTTATCAGGGTTATT
GTCTCATGAGCGGATACATATTTGAATGTATTTAGAAAAATAAACAAATAGGGGTTCCGCGCACATTTCC
CCGAAAAGTGCCACCTGACGTCGACGGATCGGGAGATCTCCCGATCCCCTATGGTGCACTCTCAGTACAA
TCTGCTCTGATGCCGCATAGTTAAGCCAGTATCTGCTCCCTGCTTGTGTGTTGGAGGTCGCTGAGTAGTG
CGCGAGCAAAATTTAAGCTACAACAAGGCAAGGCTTGACCGACAATTGCATGAAGAATCTGCTTAGGGTT
AGGCGTTTTGCGCTGCTTCGCGATGTACGGGCCAGATATACGCGTT
